>Addgene plasmid #72451 | pJK552 | depositor full sequence | sequence record 133883 | pJK552 sequence 5436 bps
GGGGAATTGTGAGCGGATAACAATTCCCCTGTAGAAATAATTTTGTTTAACTTTAATAAGGAGATATACC
ATGGTGAGCGAAACCGCCCCCCTGCCCTCTGCTTCCAGTGCTTTAGAAGATAAAGCAGCCTCTGCCCCCG
TTGTGGGCATTATCATGGGCAGCCAGTCAGACTGGGAAACCATGCGCCATGCAGACGCATTGCTGACAGA
GCTGGAAATTCCGCATGAAACCCTCATTGTTTCAGCACATCGTACGCCAGACCGGTTGGCGGATTATGCG
CGTACGGCAGCCGAACGCGGCCTGAATGTGATTATTGCTGGGGCCGGTGGAGCTGCACATCTGCCGGGTA
TGTGTGCGGCATGGACACGCCTGCCCGTGCTGGGTGTTCCAGTAGAATCTCGCGCTCTTAAAGGCATGGA
CAGCCTGCTTTCCATTGTGCAGATGCCCGGCGGCGTGCCTGTGGGCACTTTGGCTATTGGGGCATCCGGC
GCCAAAAATGCCGCCTTGCTGGCCGCCTCCATTCTTGCACTGTATAACCCGGCCCTTGCCGCACGCCTTG
AAACATGGCGCGCATTGCAGACGGCCTCTGTCCCCAACTCTCCCATTACCGAAGATAAATGAGAATTCGA
GCTCCGTCGACAAGCTTGCGGCCGCATAATGCTTAAGTCGAACAGAAAGTAATCGTATTGTACACGGCCG
CATAATCGAAATTAATACGACTCACTATAGGGGAATTGTGAGCGGATAACAATTCCCCATCTTAGTATAT
TAGTTAAGTATAAGAAGGAGATATACATATGACCTCCTTACATTCTCCGCTTAAGCCCAATGCCGTTATT
GGCATTGTGGGGGGTGGCCAGCTTGGCCGCATGTCTGCTGTTGCTGCCGCGCGCCTTGGTTTTCGCACGC
ATATTCTTACGCCAGAGGCCAACGGCCCGGCGGCTCAGGTCTCTCACGCCGTAACATGCGGCAAGTATGA
TGATCCGACAGCACTGGATGCCTTTGCCCGCGCTGTTGATGTTGTTACCTTTGAATTTGAAAACATCAGC
GCAGATGCACTGGACCGCCTAGCCAAACACTGCCCTGTTCATCCTTCGGGGCATATTCTGCGCATCAGTC
AGGACCGATTGGCAGAAAAAACTTTTTTTGCTTCTGCGGGTATTCCACTCGCGCCATGGCATCCTGTTAC
CGATGTCAAAACGCTACACGAAGCCGCAGAAAAAGTGGGTTTGCCGCTGATTCTCAAAACCACTCGCAAT
GGATATGATGGCAAAGGCCAGCGCCGTGTGCATCACATCCATGATCTGGAAGAGGCTTTCAACGCTCTGG
CACCACATCCTCTGGTTGCAGAAGGTATGGTGGATTTTGCTTGCGAGATTAGTGTTATGGTGGCGCGTGG
TGCAGATGGCACGGTAAGGTGCTTTGACCCGGCGCTGAACCGGCACTGGAACGGTATTCTGGATCTAACA
TTAGCCCCCGCCCCCATTGACCCAGATATTGCCACGCAGGCCATAAAACTAGCCACCACCATTGCAGAAA
AGCTGGAGCTGGTTGGTATTCTGGGCGTTGAAATGTTTGTTGATTGCACCGGCAACCTGCTGGTGAATGA
AATGGCCCCGCGCCCCCATAATTCTGGCCATTGGACCATGAATGCCTGCCCGCAGGACCAATTTGACATG
CATATCCGTGCAGTTGCGGGGCTGCCTTTGCCGCACGCTGTGCGCCATTCTGATGCAATCATGAAAAATC
TGTTCGGGCCGGAAGATATGGCGCTGCTGCCGCAGATTATGGCCACGCAGGGCTTTATTCCGCATCTATA
TGGCAAGGCAGAAGCCAGAGTGGGCCGTAAAATGGGGCATGTAAATATTCTGTTCCCCTACGGTGCGCTG
CCAGGCAATTTGGGTATTCAGGATGCCTTGGGCCCATTGGCCACCAAAACGGCCGCTGTGGAAGATGAAG
AATCTGCCAGTTAAGAATTCGAGCTCCGTCGACAAGCTTGCGGCCGCACTCGAGTCTGGTAAAGAAACCG
CTGCTGCGAAATTTGAACGCCAGCACATGGACTCGTCTACTAGCGCAGCTTAATTAACCTAGGCTGCTGC
CACCGCTGAGCAATAACTAGCATAACCCCTTGGGGCCTCTAAACGGGTCTTGAGGGGTTTTTTGCTGAAA
CCTCAGGCATTTGAGAAGCACACGGTCACACTGCTTCCGGTAGTCAATAAACCGGTAAACCAGCAATAGA
CATAAGCGGCTATTTAACGACCCTGCCCTGAACCGACGACCGGGTCATCGTGGCCGGATCTTGCGGCCCC
TCGGCTTGAACGAATTGTTAGACATTATTTGCCGACTACCTTGGTGATCTCGCCTTTCACGTAGTGGACA
AATTCTTCCAACTGATCTGCGCGCGAGGCCAAGCGATCTTCTTCTTGTCCAAGATAAGCCTGTCTAGCTT
CAAGTATGACGGGCTGATACTGGGCCGGCAGGCGCTCCATTGCCCAGTCGGCAGCGACATCCTTCGGCGC
GATTTTGCCGGTTACTGCGCTGTACCAAATGCGGGACAACGTAAGCACTACATTTCGCTCATCGCCAGCC
CAGTCGGGCGGCGAGTTCCATAGCGTTAAGGTTTCATTTAGCGCCTCAAATAGATCCTGTTCAGGAACCG
GATCAAAGAGTTCCTCCGCCGCTGGACCTACCAAGGCAACGCTATGTTCTCTTGCTTTTGTCAGCAAGAT
AGCCAGATCAATGTCGATCGTGGCTGGCTCGAAGATACCTGCAAGAATGTCATTGCGCTGCCATTCTCCA
AATTGCAGTTCGCGCTTAGCTGGATAACGCCACGGAATGATGTCGTCGTGCACAACAATGGTGACTTCTA
CAGCGCGGAGAATCTCGCTCTCTCCAGGGGAAGCCGAAGTTTCCAAAAGGTCGTTGATCAAAGCTCGCCG
CGTTGTTTCATCAAGCCTTACGGTCACCGTAACCAGCAAATCAATATCACTGTGTGGCTTCAGGCCGCCA
TCCACTGCGGAGCCGTACAAATGTACGGCCAGCAACGTCGGTTCGAGATGGCGCTCGATGACGCCAACTA
CCTCTGATAGTTGAGTCGATACTTCGGCGATCACCGCTTCCCTCATACTCTTCCTTTTTCAATATTATTG
AAGCATTTATCAGGGTTATTGTCTCATGAGCGGATACATATTTGAATGTATTTAGAAAAATAAACAAATA
GCTAGCTCACTCGGTCGCTACGCTCCGGGCGTGAGACTGCGGCGGGCGCTGCGGACACATACAAAGTTAC
CCACAGATTCCGTGGATAAGCAGGGGACTAACATGTGAGGCAAAACAGCAGGGCCGCGCCGGTGGCGTTT
TTCCATAGGCTCCGCCCTCCTGCCAGAGTTCACATAAACAGACGCTTTTCCGGTGCATCTGTGGGAGCCG
TGAGGCTCAACCATGAATCTGACAGTACGGGCGAAACCCGACAGGACTTAAAGATCCCCACCGTTTCCGG
CGGGTCGCTCCCTCTTGCGCTCTCCTGTTCCGACCCTGCCGTTTACCGGATACCTGTTCCGCCTTTCTCC
CTTACGGGAAGTGTGGCGCTTTCTCATAGCTCACACACTGGTATCTCGGCTCGGTGTAGGTCGTTCGCTC
CAAGCTGGGCTGTAAGCAAGAACTCCCCGTTCAGCCCGACTGCTGCGCCTTATCCGGTAACTGTTCACTT
GAGTCCAACCCGGAAAAGCACGGTAAAACGCCACTGGCAGCAGCCATTGGTAACTGGGAGTTCGCAGAGG
ATTTGTTTAGCTAAACACGCGGTTGCTCTTGAAGTGTGCGCCAAAGTCCGGCTACACTGGAAGGACAGAT
TTGGTTGCTGTGCTCTGCGAAAGCCAGTTACCACGGTTAAGCAGTTCCCCAACTGACTTAACCTTCGATC
AAACCACCTCCCCAGGTGGTTTTTTCGTTTACAGGGCAAAAGATTACGCGCAGAAAAAAAGGATCTCAAG
AAGATCCTTTGATCTTTTCTACTGAACCGCTCTAGATTTCAGTGCAATTTATCTCTTCAAATGTAGCACC
TGAAGTCAGCCCCATACGATATAAGTTGTAATTCTCATGTTAGTCATGCCCCGCGCCCACCGGAAGGAGC
TGACTGGGTTGAAGGCTCTCAAGGGCATCGGTCGAGATCCCGGTGCCTAATGAGTGAGCTAACTTACATT
AATTGCGTTGCGCTCACTGCCCGCTTTCCAGTCGGGAAACCTGTCGTGCCAGCTGCATTAATGAATCGGC
CAACGCGCGGGGAGAGGCGGTTTGCGTATTGGGCGCCAGGGTGGTTTTTCTTTTCACCAGTGAGACGGGC
AACAGCTGATTGCCCTTCACCGCCTGGCCCTGAGAGAGTTGCAGCAAGCGGTCCACGCTGGTTTGCCCCA
GCAGGCGAAAATCCTGTTTGATGGTGGTTAACGGCGGGATATAACATGAGCTGTCTTCGGTATCGTCGTA
TCCCACTACCGAGATGTCCGCACCAACGCGCAGCCCGGACTCGGTAATGGCGCGCATTGCGCCCAGCGCC
ATCTGATCGTTGGCAACCAGCATCGCAGTGGGAACGATGCCCTCATTCAGCATTTGCATGGTTTGTTGAA
AACCGGACATGGCACTCCAGTCGCCTTCCCGTTCCGCTATCGGCTGAATTTGATTGCGAGTGAGATATTT
ATGCCAGCCAGCCAGACGCAGACGCGCCGAGACAGAACTTAATGGGCCCGCTAACAGCGCGATTTGCTGG
TGACCCAATGCGACCAGATGCTCCACGCCCAGTCGCGTACCGTCTTCATGGGAGAAAATAATACTGTTGA
TGGGTGTCTGGTCAGAGACATCAAGAAATAACGCCGGAACATTAGTGCAGGCAGCTTCCACAGCAATGGC
ATCCTGGTCATCCAGCGGATAGTTAATGATCAGCCCACTGACGCGTTGCGCGAGAAGATTGTGCACCGCC
GCTTTACAGGCTTCGACGCCGCTTCGTTCTACCATCGACACCACCACGCTGGCACCCAGTTGATCGGCGC
GAGATTTAATCGCCGCGACAATTTGCGACGGCGCGTGCAGGGCCAGACTGGAGGTGGCAACGCCAATCAG
CAACGACTGTTTGCCCGCCAGTTGTTGTGCCACGCGGTTGGGAATGTAATTCAGCTCCGCCATCGCCGCT
TCCACTTTTTCCCGCGTTTTCGCAGAAACGTGGCTGGCCTGGTTCACCACGCGGGAAACGGTCTGATAAG
AGACACCGGCATACTCTGCGACATCGTATAACGTTACTGGTTTCACATTCACCACCCTGAATTGACTCTC
TTCCGGGCGCTATCATGCCATACCGCGAAAGGTTTTGCGCCATTCGATGGTGTCCGGGATCTCGACGCTC
TCCCTTATGCGACTCCTGCATTAGGAAATTAATACGACTCACTATA
Features (pLannotate 1.2.2; 18 found; start..end, strand, type, name):
      3..27      +  protein_bind   lac operator: The lac repressor binds to the lac operator to inhibit transcription in E. coli. This inhibition can be relieved by adding lactose or isopropyl-β-D-thiogalactopyranoside (IPTG). lac repressor encoded by lacI
     42..64      +  RBS            RBS: efficient ribosome binding site from bacteriophage T7 gene 10 (Olins and Rangwala, 1989)
    143..604     +  CDS            purE (fragment): PURE_ECOLI - Experimental evidence at protein level: Swiss-Prot protein existence level 1. Catalyzes the conversion of N5-carboxyaminoimidazole ribonucleotide (N5-CAIR) to 4-carboxy-5-aminoimidazole ribonucleotide (CAIR). From Escherichia coli (strain K12).
    713..731     +  promoter       T7 promoter: promoter for bacteriophage T7 RNA polymerase
    732..756     +  protein_bind   lac operator: The lac repressor binds to the lac operator to inhibit transcription in E. coli. This inhibition can be relieved by adding lactose or isopropyl-β-D-thiogalactopyranoside (IPTG). lac repressor encoded by lacI
    820..1878    +  CDS            purK: PURK_BRUME - Protein inferred from homology: Swiss-Prot protein existence level 3. Catalyzes the ATP-dependent conversion of 5-aminoimidazole ribonucleotide (AIR) and HCO(3)(-) to N5-carboxyaminoimidazole ribonucleotide (N5-CAIR). From Brucella melitensis biotype 1 (strain 16M / ATCC 23456 / NCTC 10094).
   2021..2062    +  CDS            S-Tag (fragment): affinity and epitope tag derived from pancreatic ribonuclease A
   2092..2109    +  CDS            SET1 (fragment): solubility-enhancement tag derived from T7 phage gene 10B
   2117..2164    +  terminator     T7 terminator: transcription terminator for bacteriophage T7 RNA polymerase
   2335..3126    -  CDS            SmR: aminoglycoside adenylyltransferase (Murphy, 1985); aadA; confers resistance to spectinomycin and streptomycin
   3127..3218    -  promoter       AmpR promoter: bla
   3266..4004    -  rep_origin     CloDF13 ori: Plasmids containing the CloDF13 (CDF) origin of replication can be propagated in E. coli cells that contain additional plasmids with compatible origins.
   4101..4165    -  CDS            TcR (fragment): tetracycline efflux protein; tet; confers resistance to tetracycline
   4180..4201    -  protein_bind   CAP binding site: CAP binding activates transcription in the presence of cAMP. E. coli catabolite activator protein
   4214..5296    -  CDS            lacI: lac repressor; lacI; The lac repressor binds to the lac operator to inhibit transcription in E. coli. This inhibition can be relieved by adding lactose or isopropyl-β-D-thiogalactopyranoside (IPTG).
   5297..5374    -  promoter       lacI promoter: lacI
   5382..5417    -  CDS            TcR (fragment): tetracycline efflux protein; tet; confers resistance to tetracycline
   5420..2       +  promoter       T7 promoter (across the origin): promoter for bacteriophage T7 RNA polymerase
