[The description below was written by a language model from this plasmid's Addgene catalogue record and pLannotate feature annotations shown in this document.]
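Description:
pJK552 is a bacterial co-expression plasmid built on pCDFDuet-1, designed to produce two purine-biosynthesis enzymes from Acetobacter aceti 1023 in E. coli. It replicates from the CloDF13 (CDF) origin, which is compatible with other common origins and so allows it to be maintained alongside additional plasmids. Selection is through the aadA (SmR) aminoglycoside adenylyltransferase gene, which confers streptomycin and spectinomycin resistance. The backbone also carries lacI under its own promoter. The short TcR fragments in the annotation look like backbone remnants rather than a working tetracycline marker.

The payload occupies both Duet expression sites, each driven by a T7 promoter followed by a lac operator. Transcription therefore requires a host supplying T7 RNA polymerase and is repressed by LacI until IPTG is added. The first site, cloned NcoI to HindIII downstream of the T7 gene 10 ribosome binding site, holds purE, encoding N5-carboxyaminoimidazole ribonucleotide mutase with a valine inserted at position 2 (AaPurE1-V2ins). The second site, cloned NdeI to XhoI, holds purK, encoding N5-carboxyaminoimidazole ribonucleotide synthetase with a Val319-to-Phe substitution (AaPurK-V319F).

The automated annotation matches these genes to E. coli and Brucella homologues, but the catalogue entry gives A. aceti as the source. A T7 terminator follows the second cassette. Fragments of the vector's S-tag region lie downstream of purK, and the record does not indicate that either protein is tagged. PurK converts AIR and bicarbonate to N5-CAIR using ATP, and PurE rearranges N5-CAIR to CAIR, so the plasmid supplies two consecutive steps of the pathway. The record gives no purpose beyond producing these two variant enzymes.
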