Addgene plasmid #72451: pJK552
Purpose: Produces Acetobacter aceti 1023 N5-carboxyaminoimidazole ribonucleotide mutase with inserted Val2 (AaPurE1-V2ins); N5-carboxyaminoimidazole ribonucleotide synthetase, Val319>Phe mutant (AaPurK-V319F)
Depositing lab: T. J. Kappock. Depositing organization: Purdue University.
Backbone
  Vector backbone: pCDFDuet-1
  Backbone size w/o insert (bp): 3781
  Total vector size (bp): 5436
  Vector type: Bacterial Expression
Growth in bacteria
  Bacterial resistance: Streptomycin, 50 μg/mL
  Growth temperature: 37°C
  Growth strain: DH5alpha
  Copy number: Unknown
Gene/Insert 1
  Gene/Insert name: N5-carboxyaminoimidazole ribonucleotide mutase (alt names: purE; AZ09_02695)
  Species: Acetobacter aceti 1023
  Mutation: inserted Val2
  GenBank ID: AAZ04483.1 KDE21030.1
  Promoter: T7
  Cloning method: Restriction Enzyme; 5′ cloning site NcoI (not destroyed); 3′ cloning site HindIII (not destroyed)
  Sequencing primers: 5′ ACYCDuetUP1; 3′ DuetDOWN1
Gene/Insert 2
  Gene/Insert name: N5-carboxyaminoimidazole ribonucleotide synthetase (alt names: purK; AZ09_02690)
  Species: Acetobacter aceti 1023
  Mutation: Val319 to Phe
  GenBank ID: AAZ04484.1 KDE21030.1
  Promoter: T7
  Cloning method: Restriction Enzyme; 5′ cloning site NdeI (not destroyed); 3′ cloning site XhoI (not destroyed)
  Sequencing primers: 5′ DuetUP2; 3′ T7 terminator
Terms and licenses: Academic/Nonprofit Terms; Industry Terms: Not Available to Industry
How to cite: pJK552 was a gift from T. J. Kappock (Addgene plasmid # 72451 ; http://n2t.net/addgene:72451 ; RRID:Addgene_72451)
