>Addgene plasmid #72451 | pJK552 | addgene partial sequence | sequence record 136694 | DuetDOWN-1 5'-TTGTACACGGCCGCATAATC-3'
GGGGAATTGTGAGCGGATAACAATTCCCCATCTTAGTATATTAGTTAAGTATAAGAAGGAGATATACATA
TGACCTCCTTACATTCTCCGCTTAAGCCCAATGCCGTTATTGGCATTGTGGGGGGTGGCCAGCTTGGCCG
CATGTCTGCTGTTGCTGCCGCGCGCCTTGGTTTTCGCACGCATATTCTTACGCCAGAGGCCAACGGCCCG
GCGGCTCAGGTCTCTCACGCCGTAACATGCGGCAAGTATGATGATCCGACAGCACTGGATGCCTTTGCCC
GCGCTGTTGATGTTGTTACCTTTGAATTTGAAAACATCAGCGCAGATGCACTGGACCGCCTAGCCAAACA
CTGCCCTGTTCATCCTTCGGGGCATATTCTGCGCATCAGTCAGGACCGATTGGCAGAAAAAACTTTTTTT
GCTTCTGCGGGTATTCCACTCGCGCCATGGCATCCTGTTACCGATGTCAAAACGCTACACGAAGCCGCAG
AAAAAGTGGGTTTGCCGCTGATTCTCAAAACCACTCGCAATGGATATGATGGCAAAGGCCAGCGCCGTGT
GCATCACATCCATGATCTGGAAGAGGCTTTCAACGCTCTGGCACCACATCCTCTGGTTGCAGAAGGTATG
GTGGATTTTGCTTGCGAGATTAGTGTTATGGTGGCGCGTGGTGCAGATGGCACGGTAAGGTGCTTTGACC
CGGCGCTGAACCGGCACTGGAACGGTATTCTGGATCTAACATTAGCCCCCGCCCCCATTGACCCAGATAT
TGCCACGCAGGCCATAAAACTAGCCACCACCATTGCAGAAAAGCTGGAGCTGGTTGGTATTCTGGGCGTT
GAAATGTTTGTTGATTGCACCGGCAACCTGCTGGTGAATGAAATGGCCCCGCGCCCCCATAATTCTGGCC
ATTGGACCATGAATGCCTGCCCGCAGGACCAATTTGACATGCATATCCGTGCAGTTGCGGGGCTGCC
