>Addgene plasmid #72451 | pJK552 | addgene partial sequence | sequence record 136695 | T7term 5'-GCTAGTTATTGCTCAGCGG-3'
AGACGAGTCCATGTGCTGGCGTTCAAATTTCGCAGCAGCGGTTTCTTTACCAGACTCGAGTGCGGCCGCA
AGCTTGTCGACGGAGCTCGAATTCTTAACTGGCAGATTCTTCATCTTCCACAGCGGCCGTTTTGGTGGCC
AATGGGCCCAAGGCATCCTGAATACCCAAATTGCCTGGCAGCGCACCGTAGGGGAACAGAATATTTACAT
GCCCCATTTTACGGCCCACTCTGGCTTCTGCCTTGCCATATAGATGCGGAATAAAGCCCTGCGTGGCCAT
AATCTGCGGCAGCAGCGCCATATCTTCCGGCCCGAACAGATTTTTCATGATTGCATCAGAATGGCGCACA
GCGTGCGGCAAAGGCAGCCCCGCAACTGCACGGATATGCATGTCAAATTGGTCCTGCGGGCAGGCATTCA
TGGTCCAATGGCCAGAATTATGGGGGCGCGGGGCCATTTCATTCACCAGCAGGTTGCCGGTGCAATCAAC
AAACATTTCAACGCCCAGAATACCAACCAGCTCCAGCTTTTCTGCAATGGTGGTGGCTAGTTTTATGGCC
TGCGTGGCAATATCTGGGTCAATGGGGGCGGGGGCTAATGTTAGATCCAGAATACCGTTCCAGTGCCGGT
TCAGCGCCGGGTCAAAGCACCTTACCGTGCCATCTGCACCACGCGCCACCATAACACTAATCTCGCAAGC
AAAATCCACCATACCTTCTGCAACCAGAGGATGTGGTGCCAGAGCGTTGAAAGCCTCTTCCAGATCATGG
ATGTGATGCACACGGCGCTGGCCTTTGCCATCATATCCATTGCGAGTGGTTTTGAGAATCAGCGGCAAAC
CCACTTTTTCTGCGGCTTCGTGTAGCGTTTTGACATCGGTAACAGGATGCCATGGCGCGAGTGGAATACC
CGCAGAAGCAAAAAAAGTTTTTTCTGCCAATCGGTCCTGACTGATGCGCAGAATATGCCCCGAAGGATGA
ACAGGGCAGTGTTTGGCTAGGCGGTCCAGTGCATCTGCGCTGATGTTTTCAAATT
