>Addgene plasmid #72451 | pJK552 | addgene partial sequence | sequence record 137745 | LacI-R 5'-GGCATACTCTGCGACATCGT-3'
CGGGCGCTATCATGCCATACCGCGAAAGGTTTTGCGCCATTCGATGGTGTCCGGGATCTCGACGCTCTCC
CTTATGCGACTCCTGCATTAGGAAATTAATACGACTCACTATAGGGGAATTGTGAGCGGATAACAATTCC
CCTGTAGAAATAATTTTGTTTAACTTTAATAAGGAGATATACCATGGTGAGCGAAACCGCCCCCCTGCCC
TCTGCTTCCAGTGCTTTAGAAGATAAAGCAGCCTCTGCCCCCGTTGTGGGCATTATCATGGGCAGCCAGT
CAGACTGGGAAACCATGCGCCATGCAGACGCATTGCTGACAGAGCTGGAAATTCCGCATGAAACCCTCAT
TGTTTCAGCACATCGTACGCCAGACCGGTTGGCGGATTATGCGCGTACGGCAGCCGAACGCGGCCTGAAT
GTGATTATTGCTGGGGCCGGTGGAGCTGCACATCTGCCGGGTATGTGTGCGGCATGGACACGCCTGCCCG
TGCTGGGTGTTCCAGTAGAATCTCGCGCTCTTAAAGGCATGGACAGCCTGCTTTCCATTGTGCAGATGCC
CGGCGGCGTGCCTGTGGGCACTTTGGCTATTGGGGCATCCGGCGCCAA
